Addgene plasmid #230984: pJP_1node
Purpose: pBAD promoter controls the expression of sfGFP. In the presence of VVD-AraC, blue light and L-arabinose can be used to activate mCitrine expression.
Depositing lab: Yolanda Schaerli. Depositing organization: Universite de Lausanne (UNIL). Publication: A tool for modeling gene regulatory networks (GRN_modeler) and its applications to synthetic biology. Hollo G, Park JH, Boni E, Schaerli Y. Mol Syst Biol. 2025 Sep 29. doi: 10.1038/s44320-025-00148-8. PubMed 41023501.
Backbone
  Vector backbone: pJP_Ctrl04
  Backbone manufacturer: Yolanda Schaerli, Addgene plasmid #230983
  Total vector size (bp): 3506
  Vector type: Bacterial Expression
Growth in bacteria
  Bacterial resistance: Kanamycin, 50 μg/mL
  Growth temperature: 37°C
  Growth strain: DH5alpha
  Copy number: High Copy
Gene/Insert
  Gene/Insert name: mCitrine
Terms and licenses: Academic/Nonprofit Terms; Industry Terms: Not Available to Industry
Depositor comments: Please visit https://doi.org/10.1101/2024.12.18.629005 for bioRxiv preprint.
How to cite: pJP_1node was a gift from Yolanda Schaerli (Addgene plasmid # 230984 ; http://n2t.net/addgene:230984 ; RRID:Addgene_230984)
