[The description below was written by a language model from this plasmid's Addgene catalogue record and pLannotate feature annotations shown in this document.]
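Description:
pJP_1node is a 3,506 bp bacterial expression plasmid built on the pJP_Ctrl04 backbone and serving as a single-node reporter in a synthetic gene regulatory network study in E. coli. It replicates from a ColA origin, which is compatible with other common origins and so allows the plasmid to be maintained alongside additional plasmids in the same cell. The catalogue lists it as high copy. Selection is by kanamycin, through an aph(3')-Ia gene driven by the bla (AmpR) promoter. Short annotated fragments of a second AmpR promoter and of a tetracycline resistance gene appear to be backbone remnants rather than functional parts.

The payload is one transcription unit. An araBAD (pBAD) promoter near the end of the numbered sequence reads across the plasmid origin into a phage T7 gene 10 ribosome binding site. This is followed by a 714 bp open reading frame annotated as an Aequorea victoria-derived yellow fluorescent variant, consistent with the listed insert, mCitrine. Directly fused to its 3' end is a short fragment matching E. coli marA. This could plausibly act as a C-terminal degradation tag, although the record does not state its role.

No araC gene is annotated, so the regulator must be supplied in trans. According to the record, when the light-responsive VVD-AraC fusion is present, blue light and L-arabinose can be used to activate mCitrine expression. The purpose field also says that pBAD controls sfGFP, which conflicts with the insert name and the rest of the same field. The feature table supports a yellow reporter.
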