Features (pLannotate 1.2.2; 9 found; start..end, strand, type, name):
    207..229     +  RBS            RBS: efficient ribosome binding site from bacteriophage T7 gene 10 (Olins and Rangwala, 1989)
    237..950     +  CDS            10B: 10B is a fluorescent protein published in 1996, derived from Aequorea victoria.
    951..1010    +  CDS            marA (fragment): MARA_ECOLI - Experimental evidence at protein level: Swiss-Prot protein existence level 1. May be a transcriptional activator of genes involved in the multiple antibiotic resistance (Mar) phenotype. It can also activate genes such as sodA, zwf and micF. From Escherichia coli (strain K12).
   1431..1488    +  promoter       AmpR promoter (fragment): bla
   1497..2312    -  CDS            KanR: aminoglycoside phosphotransferase; aph(3')-Ia; confers resistance to kanamycin in bacteria or G418 (Geneticin®) in eukaryotes
   2313..2404    -  promoter       AmpR promoter: bla
   2422..3057    -  rep_origin     ColA ori: Plasmids containing the ColA origin of replication can be propagated in E. coli cells that contain additional plasmids with compatible origins.
   3142..3182    -  CDS            TcR (fragment): tetracycline efflux protein; tet; confers resistance to tetracycline
   3212..3496    +  promoter       araBAD promoter: araBAD; promoter of the L-arabinose operon of E. coli; the araC regulatory gene is transcribed in the opposite direction (Guzman et al., 1995)
>Addgene plasmid #230984 | pJP_1node | addgene full sequence | sequence record 458343 | Addgene NGS Result
CATTTCACCCAAGGAGCTCGAGATAGCCGTTACACAGGTGACACTTATTTCAGCCTGCGGTCCGGCCACA
CTAGAGTCTAGCTTGAGATCGCTGGGACGCCCGTGAACAGTTGCTCTGATTGAAACCACGATTCAGCAAG
AGATTTCTACACGATTGAGCACTGTCTCAGCCTGCGGTCCGGGTTCACTGCCGTATAGGCAGTAATTTTG
TTTAACTTTAAGAAGGAGATATACATATGTCTAAAGGTGAAGAATTATTCACTGGTGTTGTCCCAATTTT
GGTTGAATTAGATGGTGATGTTAATGGTCACAAATTTTCTGTCTCCGGTGAAGGTGAAGGTGATGCTACT
TACGGTAAATTGACCTTAAAATTTATTTGTACTACTGGTAAATTGCCAGTTCCGTGGCCAACCTTAGTCA
CTACTTTAGGTTATGGTTTGATGTGTTTTGCTAGATACCCAGATCATATGAAACAACATGACTTTTTCAA
GTCTGCCATGCCAGAAGGTTATGTTCAAGAAAGAACTATTTTTTTCAAAGATGACGGTAACTACAAGACC
AGAGCTGAAGTCAAGTTTGAAGGTGATACCTTAGTTAATAGAATCGAATTAAAAGGTATTGATTTTAAAG
AAGATGGTAACATTTTAGGTCACAAATTGGAATACAACTATAACTCTCACAATGTTTACATCATGGCTGA
CAAACAAAAGAATGGTATCAAAGTTAACTTCAAAATTAGACACAACATTGAAGATGGTTCTGTTCAATTA
GCTGACCATTATCAACAAAATACTCCAATTGGTGATGGTCCAGTCTTGTTACCAGACAACCATTACTTAT
CCTATCAATCTAAATTATCCAAAGATCCAAACGAAAAGAGAGACCACATGGTCTTGTTAGAATTTGTTAC
TGCTGCTGGTATTACCCACGGTATGGATGAATTGTACAAAATGTCCCGCCGTAATACTGACGCCATCACA
ATCCACAGCATCCTGGATTGGATTGAAGACTAATAATCGCTGGGACGCCCGCCTGCAGGCTCGGTACCAA
ATTCCAGAAAAGAGGCCTCCCGAAAGGGGGGCCTTTTTTCGTTTTGGTCCTAATAGATAAAGGATAGGTC
TGGTAGTGTTGTTCGTTCTCGCAGGTAAATCAATAATACTCAGCAGTTCCGTAGACTTTTCAGTGGGACA
GGGTAGCGATAACAGATAGATTGTAATAAGACACAGTAGGTGCTCGTAGTTGCGTGAAGAGAACCGCTCA
GGAAATCCAGTCAGAAGTATTGGTAATCGTTGTTTCTGCGCAATCGTTGTGCGTTTCAGATCTACCGGTA
AACCAGCAATAGACATAAGCGGCTATTTAACGACCCTGCCCTGAACCGACGACAAGCTGACGACCGGGTC
TCCGCAAGTGGCACTTTTCGGGGAAATGTGCGCGGAACCCCTATTTGTTTATTTTTCTAAATACATTCAA
ATATGTATCCGCTCATGAATTAATTCTTAGAAAAACTCATCGAGCATCAAATGAAACTGCAATTTATTCA
TATCAGGATTATCAATACCATATTTTTGAAAAAGCCGTTTCTGTAATGAAGGAGAAAACTCACCGAGGCA
GTTCCATAGGATGGCAAGATCCTGGTATCGGTCTGCGATTCCGACTCGTCCAACATCAATACAACCTATT
AATTTCCCCTCGTCAAAAATAAGGTTATCAAGTGAGAAATCACCATGAGTGACGACTGAATCCGGTGAGA
ATGGCAAAAGTTTATGCATTTCTTTCCAGACTTGTTCAACAGGCCAGCCATTACGCTCGTCATCAAAATC
ACTCGCATCAACCAAACCGTTATTCATTCGTGATTGCGCCTGAGCGAGACGAAATACGCGGTCGCTGTTA
AAAGGACAATTACAAACAGGAATCGAATGCAACCGGCGCAGGAACACTGCCAGCGCATCAACAATATTTT
CACCTGAATCAGGATATTCTTCTAATACCTGGAATGCTGTTTTCCCGGGGATCGCAGTGGTGAGTAACCA
TGCATCATCAGGAGTACGGATAAAATGCTTGATGGTCGGAAGAGGCATAAATTCCGTCAGCCAGTTTAGT
CTGACCATCTCATCTGTAACATCATTGGCAACGCTACCTTTGCCATGTTTCAGAAACAACTCTGGCGCAT
CGGGCTTCCCATACAATCGATAGATTGTCGCACCTGATTGCCCGACATTATCGCGAGCCCATTTATACCC
ATATAAATCAGCATCCATGTTGGAATTTAATCGCGGCCTAGAGCAAGACGTTTCCCGTTGAATATGGCTC
ATACTCTTCCTTTTTCAATATTATTGAAGCATTTATCAGGGTTATTGTCTCATGAGCGGATACATATTTG
AATGTATTTAGAAAAATAAACAAATAGGCATGCTAGCGCAGAAACGTCCTAGAAGATGCCAGGAGGATAC
TTAGCAGAGAGACAATAAGGCCGGAGCGAAGCCGTTTTTCCATAGGCTCCGCCCCCCTGACGAACATCAC
GAAATCTGACGCTCAAATCAGTGGTGGCGAAACCCGACAGGACTATAAAGATACCAGGCGTTTCCCCCTG
ATGGCTCCCTCTTGCGCTCTCCTGTTCCCGTCCTGCGGCGTCCGTGTTGTGGTGGAGGCTTTACCCAAAT
CACCACGTCCCGTTCCGTGTAGACAGTTCGCTCCAAGCTGGGCTGTGTGCAAGAACCCCCCGTTCAGCCC
GACTGCTGCGCCTTATCCGGTAACTATCATCTTGAGTCCAACCCGGAAAGACACGACAAAACGCCACTGG
CAGCAGCCATTGGTAACTGAGAATTAGTGGATTTAGATATCGAGAGTCTTGAAGTGGTGGCCTAACAGAG
GCTACACTGAAAGGACAGTATTTGGTATCTGCGCTCCACTAAAGCCAGTTACCAGGTTAAGCAGTTCCCC
AACTGACTTAACCTTCGATCAAACCGCCTCCCCAGGCGGTTTTTTCGTTTACAGAGCAGGAGATTACGAC
GATCGTAAAAGGATCTCAAGAAGATCCTTTACGGATTCCCGACACCATCACTCTAGATTTCAGTGCAATT
TATCTCTTCAAATGTAGCACCTGAAGTCAGCCCCATACGATATAAGTTGTAATTCTCATGTTAGTCATGC
CCCGCGCCCACCGGAAGGAGCTGACTGGGTTGCTCACTTTTCATACTCCCGCCATTCAGAGAAGAAACCA
ATTGTCCATATTGCATCAGACATTGCCGTCACTGCGTCTTTTACTGGCTCTTCTCGCTAACCAAACCGGT
AACCCCGCTTATTAAAAGCATTCTGTAACAAAGCGGGACCAAAGCCATGACAAAAACGCGTAACAAAAGT
GTCTATAATCACGGCAGAAAAGTCCACATTGATTATTTGCACGGCGTCACACTTTGCTATGCCATAGCAT
TTTTATCCATAAGATTAGCGGTTCCTACCTGACGCTTTTTATCGCAACTCTCTACTGTTTCTCCATACCC
TGAATT
